Addgene plasmid #168012: APneg-SNAP25b
Purpose: negative selection PACE Accessory Plasmid
Depositing lab: David Liu. Depositing organization: Broad Institute. Publication: Phage-assisted evolution of botulinum neurotoxin proteases with reprogrammed specificity. Blum TR, Liu H, Packer MS, Xiong X, Lee PG, Zhang S, Richter M, Minasov G, Satchell KJF, Dong M, Liu DR. Science. 2021 Feb 19;371(6531):803-810. doi: 10.1126/science.abf5972. PubMed 33602850.
Backbone
  Vector backbone: SC101
  Backbone manufacturer: David Liu Lab
  Vector type: Bacterial Expression
Growth in bacteria
  Bacterial resistance: Spectinomycin, 50 μg/mL
  Growth temperature: 37°C
  Growth strain: DH5alpha
  Copy number: Low Copy
Gene/Insert
  Gene/Insert name: SNAP25-T7PAP
  Species: Synthetic
  Cloning method: Ligation Independent Cloning
Terms and licenses: Academic/Nonprofit Terms; Industry Terms: Not Available to Industry
Depositor comments: Additional insert: gIII/luxAB
How to cite: APneg-SNAP25b was a gift from David Liu (Addgene plasmid # 168012 ; http://n2t.net/addgene:168012 ; RRID:Addgene_168012)
