[The description below was written by a language model from this plasmid's Addgene catalogue record and pLannotate feature annotations shown in this document.]
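Description:
APneg-SNAP25b is a bacterial accessory plasmid for phage-assisted continuous evolution (PACE), built to apply negative selection during the evolution of botulinum neurotoxin proteases with altered substrate specificity. It is propagated in E. coli under spectinomycin selection, conferred by the aadA gene. The catalogue lists the backbone as SC101 and low copy, but the feature annotation of the 9.3 kb sequence instead detects a p15A origin (plus a small RSF ori fragment and a β-lactamase remnant). The record does not resolve this discrepancy.

The payload has two linked modules. The first is the SNAP25-T7PAP insert, a protease-activated T7 RNA polymerase. A T7 lysozyme fragment, which is a natural inhibitor of T7 RNA polymerase, is followed by a short SNAP25-derived segment and then the full T7 RNA polymerase coding sequence. This layout is consistent with a single fusion in which the SNAP25 sequence acts as a cleavable linker. Cutting it would release the polymerase from its tethered inhibitor. The promoter driving this fusion is not annotated.

The second module sits downstream of an rrnB T1 terminator. There, a T7 promoter drives an M13 gene III sequence, annotated as fragments interrupted by a His tag, followed by luxA and luxB. The luciferase genes give a luminescent readout of polymerase activity. Because this is a negative-selection plasmid, the gene III product is presumably a non-functional or dominant-negative pIII variant. Its expression would impair the infectivity of phage encoding proteases that still cleave SNAP25, although the record does not name the variant. Additional short gene III and gene VI fragments lie downstream of the polymerase. In use, the plasmid would be paired with a positive-selection accessory plasmid to enrich proteases that cut a new target while rejecting SNAP25.
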