Features (pLannotate 1.2.2; 16 found; start..end, strand, type, name):
     79..134     -  rep_origin     RSF ori (fragment): Plasmids containing the RSF 1030 origin of replication can be propagated in E. coli cells that contain additional plasmids with compatible origins.
    222..767     -  rep_origin     p15A ori: Plasmids containing the medium-copy-number p15A origin of replication can be propagated in E. coli cells that contain a second plasmid with the ColE1 origin.
    933..1122    -  CDS            bla(M) (fragment): β-lactamase lacking the signal sequence; bla(M); allows cytosolic expression of β-lactamase
   1322..1366    +  terminator     rrnB T1 terminator: transcription terminator T1 from the E. coli rrnB gene
   1391..1409    +  promoter       T7 promoter: promoter for bacteriophage T7 RNA polymerase
   1591..1655    +  CDS            M13 gene III (fragment) (sequence withheld): pIII; III; minor coat protein
   1656..1673    +  CDS            7xHis (fragment) (sequence partly withheld): 6xHis affinity tag
   1673..2432    +  CDS            M13 gene III (fragment) (sequence partly withheld): pIII; III; minor coat protein
   2684..3763    +  CDS            luxA (sequence partly withheld): LUXA1_PHOLU - Experimental evidence at protein level: Swiss-Prot protein existence level 1. Light-emitting reaction in luminous bacteria. From Photorhabdus luminescens (Xenorhabdus luminescens).
   3827..4807    +  CDS            LuxB: LuxB luciferase subunit; luxB; from the Photorhabdus luminescens bioluminescence operon
   5090..5541    +  CDS            T7 lysozyme (fragment): lysozyme from bacteriophage T7 inhibitor of T7 RNA polymerase
   5570..5632    +  CDS            snap25a (fragment): SN25A_DANRE - Also known as Snap From Danio rerio (Zebrafish) (Brachydanio rerio).
   5663..8308    +  CDS            RPOL_BPT7: Experimental evidence at protein level: Swiss-Prot protein existence level 1. Highly processive DNA-dependent RNA polymerase that catalyzes the transcription of class II and class III viral genes. Recognizes a specific promoter sequence and enters first into an 'abortive phase' where very short transcripts are synthesized and released before proceeding to the processive transcription of long RNA chains. Unwinds the double-stranded DNA to expose the coding strand for templating. Participates in the initiation of viral DNA replication presumably by making primers accessible to the DNA polymerase
   8329..8508    +  CDS            M13 gene III (fragment) (sequence partly withheld): pIII; III; minor coat protein
   8511..8535    +  CDS            M13 gene VI (fragment) (sequence withheld): pVI; VI; minor coat protein
   8551..6       +  CDS            aadA (across the origin): S3AD_ECOLX - Experimental evidence at protein level: Swiss-Prot protein existence level 1. Mediates bacterial resistance to the antibiotics streptomycin and spectinomycin. From Escherichia coli.
>Addgene plasmid #168012 | APneg-SNAP25b | addgene full sequence | sequence record 331970 | Addgene NGS Result
GGCAAAACGGATCGCTTCATGTGGCAGTAGAAAAAAGACTGCACCGGTGCGTCAGCAGAATATGTGATAC
AGGATATATTCCGCTTCCTCGCTCACTGACTCGCTACGCTCGGTCGTTCGACTGCGGCGAGCGGAAATGG
CTTACGAACGGGGCGGAGATTTCCTGGAAGATGCCAGGAAGATACTTAACAGGGAAGTGAGAGGGCCGCG
GCAAAGCCGTTTTTCCATAGGCTCCGCCCCCCTGACAAGCATCACGAAATCTGACGCTCAAATCAGTGGT
GGCGAAACCCGACAGGACTATAAAGATACCAGGCGTTTCCCCCTGGCGGCTCCCTCGTGCGCTCTCCTGT
TCCTGCCTTTCGGTTTACCGGTGTCATTCCGCTGTTATGGCCGCGTTTGTCTCATTCCACGCCTGACACT
CAGTTCCGGGTAGGCAGTTCGCTCCAAGCTGGACTGTATGCACGAACCCCCCGTTCAGTCCGACCGCTGC
GCCTTATCCGGTAACTATCGTCTTGAGTCCAACCCGGAAAGACATGCAAAAGCACCACTGGCAGCAGCCA
CTGGTAATTGATTTAGAGGAGTTAGTCTTGAAGTCATGCGCCGGTTAAGGCTAAACTGAAAGGACAAGTT
TTGGTGACTGCGCTCCTCCAAGCCAGTTACCTCGGTTCAAAGAGTTGGTAGCTCAGAGAACCTTCGAAAA
ACCGCCCTGCAAGGCGGTTTTTTCGTTTTCAGAGCAAGAGATTACGCGCAGACCAAAACGATCTCAAGAA
GATCATCTTATTAAGGGGTCTGACGCTCAGTGGAACGAAAACTCACGTTAAGGGATTTTGGTCATGAGAT
TATCAAAAAGGATCTTCACCTAGATCCTTTTAAATTAAAAATGAAGTTTTAAATCAATCTAAAGTATATA
TGAGTAAACTTGGTCTGACAGTTACCAATGCTTAATCAGTGAGGCACCTATCTCAGCGATCTGTCTATTT
CGTTCATCCATAGTTGCCTGACTCCCCGTCGTGTAGATAACTACGATACGGGAGGGCTTACCATCTGGCC
CCAGTGCTGCAATGATACCGCGAGACCCACGCTCACCGGCTCCAGATTTATCAGCAATAAACCAGCCAGC
CGATTCGAGCTCGCCCGGGGATCGACCAGTTGGTGATTTTGAACTTTTGCTTTGCCACGGAACGGTCTGC
GTTGTCGGGAAGATGCGTGATCTGATCCTTCAACTCAGCAAAAGTTCGATTTATTCAACAAAGCCGCCGT
CCCGTCAAGTCAGCGTAATGCTCTGCCAGTGTTACAACCAATTAACAAGAGGACATCCGGTCAAATAAAA
CGAAAGGCTCAGTCGAAAGACTGGGCCTTTCGTTTTGCTGAGGAGACTTAGGGACCCTACTAATACGACT
CACTATAGGGAGAAAGAAGGAGCGACATTGCTCCGTGTATTCACTCGTTGGAATGAATACACAGTGCAGT
GTTTATTCTGTTATTTATGCCAAAAATAAAGGCCACTATCAGGCAGCTTTGTTGTTCTGTTTACCAAGTT
CAGGAGGTAACTCATAAGAAAGACCTGCAGGTGCAGTAAAAAGGAAAAAA
[65 nt withheld, positions 1591-1655]
CATCACCATCACCATCA
[33 nt withheld, positions 1673-1705]
C
[98 nt withheld, positions 1707-1804]
A
[305 nt withheld, positions 1806-2110]
G
[176 nt withheld, positions 2112-2287]
CCAATCGTCTGACCTGCCTCAACCTCCTGTC
[82 nt withheld, positions 2319-2400]
GCTCTGAGGGAGGCGGTTCCGGTGGTGGCTC
[36 nt withheld, positions 2432-2467]
A
[35 nt withheld, positions 2469-2503]
CCTCCCTCAATCGGTTGAATGTCGCCCTTTTGTCTTTGGCGCTGGTAAACCTTACGAGTTCAGTATCGAC
TGCGATAAGATCAACCTGTTCCGC
[50 nt withheld, positions 2598-2647]
T
[37 nt withheld, positions 2649-2685]
GAAATTTGGAAACTTTTTGCTTACATACCAACCTCCCCAATTTTCCCAAACAGAGGTAATGAAACGTTTG
GTTAAATTAGGTCGCATCTCTGAGGAGTGTGGTTTTGATACCGTATGGTTACTGGAGCATCATTTCACGG
AGTTTGGTTTGCTTGGTAACCCTTATGTCGCTGCTGCATATTTACTTGGCGCGACTAAAAAATTGAATGT
AGGAACTGCCGCTATTGTTCTTCCCACAGCCCATCCAGTACGCCAACTTGAAGATGTGAATTTATTGGAT
CAAATGTCAAAAGGACGATTTCGGTTTGGTATTTGCCGAGGGCTTTACAACAAGGACTTTCGCGTATTCG
GCACAGATATGAATAACAGTCGCGCCTTAGCGGAATGCTGGTACGGGCTGATAAAGAATGGCATGACAGA
GGGATATATGGAAGCTGATAATGAACATATCAAGTTCCATAAGGTAAAAGTAAACCCCGCGGCGTATAGC
AGAGGTGGCGCACCGGTTTATGTGGTGGCTGAATCAGCTTCGACGACTGAGTGGGCTGCTCAATTTGGCC
TACCGATGATATTAAGTTGGATTATAAATACTAACGAAAAGAAAGCACAACTTGAGCTTTATAATGAAGT
GGCTCAAGAATATGGGCACGATATTCATAATATCGACCATTGCTTATCATATATAACATCTGTAGATCAT
GACTCAATTAAAGCGAAAGAGATTTGCCGGAAATTTCTGGGGCATTGGTATGATTCTTATGTGAATGCTA
CGACTATTTTTGATGATTCAGACCAAACAAGAGGTTATGATTTCAATAAAGGGCAGTGGCGTGACTTTGT
ATTAAAAGGACATAAAGATACTAATCGCCGTATTGATTACAGTTACGAAATCAATCCCGTGGGAACGCCG
CAGGAATGTATTGACATAATTCAAAAAGACATTGATGCTACAGGAATATCAAATATTTGTTGTGGATTTG
AAGCTAATGGAACAGTAGACGAAATTATTGCTTCCATGAAGCTCTTCCAGTCTGATGTCATGCCATTTCT
TAAAGAAAAACAACGTTCGCTATTATATTATGGCGGTGGCGGTAGCGGCGGTGGCGGTAGCGGCGGTGGC
GGTAGCGGCGGTGGCGGTAGCAAATTTGGATTGTTCTTCCTTAACTTCATCAATTCAACAACTGTTCAAG
AACAGAGTATAGTTCGCATGCAGGAAATAACGGAGTATGTTGATAAGTTGAATTTTGAACAGATTTTAGT
GTATGAAAATCATTTTTCAGATAATGGTGTTGTCGGCGCTCCTCTGACTGTTTCTGGTTTTCTGCTCGGT
TTAACAGAGAAAATTAAAATTGGTTCATTAAATCACATCATTACAACTCATCATCCTGTCCGCATAGCGG
AGGAAGCTTGCTTATTGGATCAGTTAAGTGAAGGGAGATTTATTTTAGGGTTTAGTGATTGCGAAAAAAA
AGATGAAATGCATTTTTTTAATCGCCCGGTTGAATATCAACAGCAACTATTTGAAGAGTGTTATGAAATC
ATTAACGATGCTTTAACAACAGGCTATTGTAATCCAGATAACGATTTTTATAGCTTCCCTAAAATATCTG
TAAATCCCCATGCTTATACGCCAGGCGGACCTCGGAAATATGTAACAGCAACCAGTCATCATATTGTTGA
GTGGGCGGCCAAAAAAGGTATTCCTCTCATCTTTAAGTGGGATGATTCTAATGATGTTAGATATGAATAT
GCTGAAAGATATAAAGCCGTTGCGGATAAATATGACGTTGACCTATCAGAGATAGACCATCAGTTAATGA
TATTAGTTAACTATAACGAAGATAGTAATAAAGCTAAACAAGAGACGCGTGCATTTATTAGTGATTATGT
TCTTGAAATGCACCCTAATGAAAATTTCGAAAATAAACTTGAAGAAATAATTGCAGAAAACGCTGTCGGA
AATTATACGGAGTGTATAACTGCGGCTAAGTTGGCAATTGAAAAGTGTGGTGCGAAAAGTGTATTGCTGT
CCTTTGAACCAATGAATGATTTGATGAGCCAAAAAAATGTAATCAATATTGTTGATGATAATATTAAGAA
GTACCACACGGAATATACCTAAACTTAATTAACGGCACTCCTCAGCAAATATAATGACCCTCTTGATAAC
CCAAGAGGGCATTTTTTAATGCCCATGGCGTCAATTCCGATTTCCGGTATTCTAGAGCACAGCTAACACC
ACGTCGTCCCTATCTGCTGCCCTAGGTCTATGAGTGGTTGCTGGATAACTTTACGGGCATGCATAAGGCT
CGTATAATATATTCAGGGAGACCACAACGGTTTCCCTCTACAAATAATTTTGTTTAACTTTTACTAGAGT
TCCTTCCTCGAAAGGAAAAAAAAAATGGCTCGTGTACAGTTTAAACAACGTGAATCTACTGACGCAATCT
TTGTTCACTGCTCGGCTACCAAGCCAAGTCAGAATGTTGGTGTCCGTGAGATTCGCCAGTGGCACAAAGA
GCAGGGTTGGCTCGATGTGGGATACCACTTTATCATCAAGCGAGACGGTACTGTGGAGGCAGGACGAGAT
GAGATGGCTGTAGGCTCTCACGCTAAGGGTTACAACCACAACTCTATCGGCGTCTGCCTTGTTGGTGGTA
TCGACGATAAAGGTAAGTTCGACGCTAACTTTACGCCAGCCCAAATGCAATCCCTTCGCTCACTGCTTGT
CACACTGCTGGCTAAGTACGAAGGCGCTGTGCTTCGCGCCCATCATGAGGTGGCGCCGAAGGCTTCCCCT
TCGTTCGACCTTAAGCGTTGGTGGGAGAAGAACGAACTGGTCACTTCTGACCGTGGTAGCGGCGGTGGTG
CGAGTGGTGGTGCGGACATGGGTAACGAAATCGACACCCAGAACCGTCAGATCGACCGTATCATGGAAAA
AGCTGACGGCGGTAGCGCAGGCAGTGGAGCGGGCGGTAACACGATTAACATCGCTAAGAACGACTTCTCT
GACATCGAACTGGCTGCTATCCCGTTCAACACTCTGGCTGACCATTACGGTGAGCGTTTAGCTCGCGAAC
AGTTGGCCCTTGAGCATGAGTCTTACGAGATGGGTGAAGCACGCTTCCGCAAGATGTTTGAGCGTCAACT
TAAAGCTGGTGAGGTTGCGGATAACGCTGCCGCTAAGCCTCTCATCACTACCCTACTCCCTAAGATGATT
GCACGCATCAACGACTGGTTTGAGGAAGTGAAAGCTAAGCGCGGCAAGCGCCCGACAGCCTTCCAGTTCC
TGCAAGAAATCAAGCCGGAAGCCGTAGCGTACATCACCATTAAGACCACTCTGGCTTGCCTAACCAGTGC
TGACAATACAACCGTTCAGGCTGTAGCAAGCGCAATCGGTCGGGCCATTGAGGACGAGGCTCGCTTCGGT
CGTATCCGTGACCTTGAAGCTAAGCACTTCAAGAAAAACGTTGAGGAACAACTCAACAAGCGCGTAGGGC
ACGTCTACAAGAAAGCATTTATGCAAGTTGTCGAGGCTGACATGCTCTCTAAGGGTCTACTCGGTGGCGA
GGCGTGGTCTTCGTGGCATAAGGAAGACTCTATTCATGTAGGAGTACGCTGCATCGAGATGCTCATTGAG
TCAACCGGAATGGTTAGCTTACACCGCCAAAATGCTGGCGTAGTAGGTCAAGACTCTGAGACTATCGAAC
TCGCACCTGAATACGCTGAGGCTATCGCAACCCGTGCAGGTGCGCTGGCTGGCATCTCTCCGATGTTCCA
ACCTTGCGTAGTTCCTCCTAAGCCGTGGACTGGCATTACTGGTGGTGGCTATTGGGCTAACGGTCGTCGT
CCTCTGGCGCTGGTGCGTACTCACAGTAAGAAAGCACTGATGCGCTACGAAGACGTTTACATGCCTGAGG
TGTACAAAGCGATTAACATTGCGCAAAACACCGCATGGAAAATCAACAAGAAAGTCCTAGCGGTCGCCAA
CGTAATCACCAAGTGGAAGCATTGTCCGGTCGAGGACATCCCTGCGATTGAGCGTGAAGAACTCCCGATG
AAACCGGAAGACATCGACATGAATCCTGAGGCTCTCACCGCGTGGAAACGTGCTGCCGCTGCTGTGTACC
GCAAGGACAAGGCTCGCAAGTCTCGCCGTATCAGCCTTGAGTTCATGCTTGAGCAAGCCAATAAGTTTGC
TAACCATAAGGCCATCTGGTTCCCTTACAACATGGACTGGCGCGGTCGTGTTTACGCTGTGTCAATGTTC
AACCCGCAAGGTAACGATATGACCAAAGGACTGCTTACGCTGGCGAAAGGTAAACCAATCGGTAAGGAAG
GTTACTACTGGCTGAAAATCCACGGTGCAAACTGTGCGGGTGTCGATAAGGTTCCGTTCCCTGAGCGCAT
CAAGTTCATTGAGGAAAACCACGAGAACATCATGGCTTGCGCTAAGTCTCCACTGGAGAACACTTGGTGG
GCTGAGCAAGATTCTCCGTTCTGCTTCCTTGCGTTCTGCTTTGAGTACGCTGGGGTACAGCACCACGGCC
TGAGCTATAACTGCTCCCTTCCGCTGGCGTTTGACGGGTCTTGCTCTGGCATCCAGCACTTCTCCGCGAT
GCTCCGAGATGAGGTAGGTGGTCGCGCGGTTAACTTGCTTCCTAGTGAAACCGTTCAGGACATCTACGGG
ATTGTTGCTAAGAAAGTCAACGAGATTCTACAAGCAGACGCAATCAATGGGACCGATAACGAAGTAGTTA
CCGTGACCGATGAGAACACTGGTGAAATCTCTGAGAAAGTCAAGCTGGGCACTAAGGCACTGGCTGGTCA
ATGGCTGGCTTACGGTGTTACTCGCAGTGTGACTAAGCGTTCAGTCATGACGCTGGCTTACGGGTCCAAA
GAGTTCGGCTTCCGTCAACAAGTGCTGGAAGATACCATTCAGCCAGCTATTGATTCCGGCAAGGGTCTGA
TGTTCACTCAGCCGAATCAGGCTGCTGGATACATGGCTAAGCTGATTTGGGAATCTGTGAGCGTGACGGT
GGTAGCTGCGGTTGAAGCAATGAACTGGCTTAAGTCTGCTGCTAAGCTGCTGGCTGCTGAGGTCAAAGAT
AAGAAGACTGGAGAGATTCTTCGCAAGCGTTGCGCTGTTCATTGGGTAACTCCTGATGGTTTCCCTGTGT
GGCAGGAATACAAGAAGCCTATTCAGACGCGCTTGAACCTGATGTTCCTCGGTCAGTTCCGCTTACAGCC
TACCATTAACACCAACAAAGATAGCGAGATTGATGCACACAAACAGGAGTCTGGTATCGCTCCTAACTTT
GTACACAGCCAAGACGGTAGCCACCTTCGTAAGACTGTAGTGTGGGCACACGAGAAGTACGGAATCGAAT
CTTTTGCACTGATTCACGACTCCTTCGGTACCATTCCGGCTGACGCTGCGAACCTGTTCAAAGCAGTGCG
CGAAACTATGGTTGACACATATGAGTCTTGTGATGTACTGGCTGATTTCTACGACCAGTTCGCTGACCAG
TTGCACGAGTCTCAATTGGACAAAATGCCAGCACTTCCGGCTAAAGGTAACTTGAACCTCCGTGACATCT
TAGAGTCGGACTTCGCGTTCGCGTAATGGAGATTTTCAACATGCTCCCTCAATCGGTTGAATGTCGCCCT
TTTGTCTTTGGCGCTGGTAAACCATATGAA
[86 nt withheld, positions 8386-8471]
T
[63 nt withheld, positions 8473-8535]
AGAAAAAGGAAGAGTATGAGGGAAGCGGTGATCGCCGAAGTATCGACTCAACTATCAGAGGTAGTTGGCG
TCATCGAGCGCCATCTCGAACCGACGTTGCTGGCCGTACATTTGTACGGCTCCGCAGTGGATGGCGGCCT
GAAGCCACACAGTGATATTGATTTGCTGGTTACGGTGACCGTAAGGCTTGATGAAACAACGCGGCGAGCT
TTGATCAACGACCTTTTGGAAACTTCGGCTTCCCCTGGAGAGAGCGAGATTCTCCGCGCTGTAGAAGTCA
CCATTGTTGTGCACGACGACATCATTCCGTGGCGTTATCCAGCTAAGCGCGAACTGCAATTTGGAGAATG
GCAGCGCAATGACATTCTTGCAGGTATCTTCGAGCCAGCCACGATCGACATTGATCTGGCTATCTTGCTG
ACAAAAGCAAGAGAACATAGCGTTGCCTTGGTAGGTCCAGCGGCGGAGGAACTCTTTGATCCGGTTCCTG
AACAGGATCTATTTGAGGCGCTAAATGAAACCTTAACGCTATGGAACTCGCCGCCCGACTGGGCTGGCGA
TGAGCGAAATGTAGTGCTTACGTTGTCCCGCATTTGGTACAGCGCAGTAACCGGCAAAATCGCGCCGAAG
GATGTCGCTGCCGACTGGGCAATGGAGCGCCTGCCGGCCCAGTATCAGCCCGTCATACTTGAAGCTAGAC
AGGCTTATCTTGGACAAGAAGAAGATCGCTTGGCCTCGCGCGCAGATCAGTTGGAAGAATTTGTCCACTA
CGTGAAAGGCGAGATCACCAAGGTAGTC
